Addgene plasmid #228073: mCit(S1-S3)1-SAH
Purpose: Mammalian expression of coiled coil segments (S1-S3)x1, with long rigid linkers and N-terminal mCitrine; for phase separation and forming of liquid condensates in mammalian cells.
Depositing lab: Roman Jerala. Depositing organization: National Institute of Chemistry. Publication: Programmable de novo designed coiled coil-mediated phase separation in mammalian cells. Ramsak M, Ramirez DA, Hough LE, Shirts MR, Vidmar S, Elersic Filipic K, Anderluh G, Jerala R. Nat Commun. 2023 Dec 2;14(1):7973. doi: 10.1038/s41467-023-43742-w. PubMed 38042897.
Backbone
  Vector backbone: pcDNA
  Vector type: Mammalian Expression
Growth in bacteria
  Bacterial resistance: Ampicillin, 100 μg/mL
  Growth temperature: 37°C
  Growth strain: DH5alpha
  Copy number: High Copy
Gene/Insert
  Gene/Insert name: mCitrine, S1, S3
  Species: Synthetic
  Cloning method: Gibson Cloning
Terms and licenses: Academic/Nonprofit Terms; Industry Terms: Not Available to Industry
How to cite: mCit(S1-S3)1-SAH was a gift from Roman Jerala (Addgene plasmid # 228073 ; http://n2t.net/addgene:228073 ; RRID:Addgene_228073)
