[The description below was written by a language model from this plasmid's Addgene catalogue record and pLannotate feature annotations shown in this document.]
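Description:
mCit(S1-S3)1-SAH is a 6.5 kb mammalian expression plasmid built on a pcDNA backbone. It carries a synthetic fusion protein designed to drive coiled-coil-mediated phase separation in mammalian cells. The plasmid is propagated in E. coli at high copy from a ColE1/pUC-type origin under ampicillin selection (β-lactamase with its own promoter). It also has an f1 origin, which allows single-stranded DNA production. For mammalian cells, an SV40 enhancer/early promoter drives a neomycin phosphotransferase gene followed by an SV40 polyadenylation signal. This cassette would allow G418 selection of stable transfectants, although the record does not say it was used that way.

The expression cassette uses the human CMV immediate-early enhancer and promoter and ends in the bovine growth hormone poly(A) signal. T7 and SP6 promoters flank the insert, as is typical for pcDNA vectors. The annotated open reading frame begins with a short histidine tag (detected as a fragment of a 9xHis tag), followed directly by Citrine, the N-terminal mCitrine reporter named in the catalogue entry. According to the record, the region downstream of the fluorescent protein encodes one copy of the de novo designed coiled-coil segments S1 and S3 joined by long rigid linkers. The "SAH" in the name presumably refers to single alpha-helix linkers. These synthetic parts are not recognised by the automated annotation. The small hits called Rac1, HIV-1 LTR, ble and lacI are short fragments that are probably incidental matches or backbone remnants.

The construct is intended for transfection into mammalian cells, where interactions between the coiled-coil segments promote formation of liquid condensates that can be followed by mCitrine fluorescence. The single-repeat design suggests it belongs to a series varying repeat number and linker type.
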