Features (pLannotate 1.2.2; 23 found; start..end, strand, type, name):
     28..80      -  misc_feature   bom (fragment): basis of mobility region from pBR322
    235..614     +  enhancer       CMV enhancer: human cytomegalovirus immediate early enhancer
    615..818     +  promoter       CMV promoter: human cytomegalovirus (CMV) immediate early promoter
    814..847     +  LTR            5' LTR (truncated) (fragment): truncated 5' long terminal repeat (LTR) from HIV-1
    863..881     +  promoter       T7 promoter: promoter for bacteriophage T7 RNA polymerase
    953..970     +  CDS            9xHis (fragment): 9xHis affinity tag
    971..1687    +  CDS            Citrine: enhanced variant of YFP (Heikal et al., 2001) mammalian codon-optimized
   1782..1800    +  CDS            Rac1 (fragment): human Rac family small GTPase 1
   2048..2066    -  promoter       SP6 promoter: promoter for bacteriophage SP6 RNA polymerase
   2092..2316    +  polyA_signal   bGH poly(A) signal: bovine growth hormone polyadenylation signal
   2320..2341    +  promoter       SV40 promoter (fragment): SV40 enhancer and early promoter
   2362..2790    +  rep_origin     f1 ori (sequence partly withheld): f1 bacteriophage origin of replication; arrow indicates direction of (+) strand synthesis
   2804..3133    +  promoter       SV40 promoter: SV40 enhancer and early promoter
   3200..3991    +  CDS            neo: KKA2_KLEPN - Also known as kan, nptII. Experimental evidence at protein level: Swiss-Prot protein existence level 1. Resistance to kanamycin, neomycin, paromomycin, ribostamycin, butirosin and gentamicin B. From Klebsiella pneumoniae.
   4015..4173    +  CDS            ble (fragment): BLE_KLEPN - Experimental evidence at protein level: Swiss-Prot protein existence level 1. Binding protein with a strong affinity to the bleomycin family of antibiotics. Binds to CL990; an antimitotic-antibiotic compound. From Klebsiella pneumoniae.
   4168..4289    +  polyA_signal   SV40 poly(A) signal: SV40 polyadenylation signal
   4362..4378    -  protein_bind   lac operator: The lac repressor binds to the lac operator to inhibit transcription in E. coli. This inhibition can be relieved by adding lactose or isopropyl-β-D-thiogalactopyranoside (IPTG). lac repressor encoded by lacI
   4386..4416    -  promoter       lac promoter: promoter for the E. coli lac operon
   4431..4452    -  protein_bind   CAP binding site: CAP binding activates transcription in the presence of cAMP. E. coli catabolite activator protein
   4465..4557    -  CDS            lacI (fragment): lac repressor; lacI; The lac repressor binds to the lac operator to inhibit transcription in E. coli. This inhibition can be relieved by adding lactose or isopropyl-β-D-thiogalactopyranoside (IPTG).
   4740..5328    -  rep_origin     ori: high-copy-number ColE1/pMB1/pBR322/pUC origin of replication
   5499..6359    -  CDS            AmpR: β-lactamase; bla; confers resistance to ampicillin, carbenicillin, and related antibiotics
   6360..6464    -  promoter       AmpR promoter: bla
>Addgene plasmid #228073 | mCit(S1-S3)1-SAH | addgene full sequence | sequence record 451384 | Addgene NGS Result
GACGGATCGGGAGATCTCCCGATCCCCTATGGTGCACTCTCAGTACAATCTGCTCTGATGCCGCATAGTT
AAGCCAGTATCTGCTCCCTGCTTGTGTGTTGGAGGTCGCTGAGTAGTGCGCGAGCAAAATTTAAGCTACA
ACAAGGCAAGGCTTGACCGACAATTGCATGAAGAATCTGCTTAGGGTTAGGCGTTTTGCGCTGCTTCGCG
ATGTACGGGCCAGATATACGCGTTGACATTGATTATTGACTAGTTATTAATAGTAATCAATTACGGGGTC
ATTAGTTCATAGCCCATATATGGAGTTCCGCGTTACATAACTTACGGTAAATGGCCCGCCTGGCTGACCG
CCCAACGACCCCCGCCCATTGACGTCAATAATGACGTATGTTCCCATAGTAACGCCAATAGGGACTTTCC
ATTGACGTCAATGGGTGGAGTATTTACGGTAAACTGCCCACTTGGCAGTACATCAAGTGTATCATATGCC
AAGTACGCCCCCTATTGACGTCAATGACGGTAAATGGCCCGCCTGGCATTATGCCCAGTACATGACCTTA
TGGGACTTTCCTACTTGGCAGTACATCTACGTATTAGTCATCGCTATTACCATGGTGATGCGGTTTTGGC
AGTACATCAATGGGCGTGGATAGCGGTTTGACTCACGGGGATTTCCAAGTCTCCACCCCATTGACGTCAA
TGGGAGTTTGTTTTGGCACCAAAATCAACGGGACTTTCCAAAATGTCGTAACAACTCCGCCCCATTGACG
CAAATGGGCGGTAGGCGTGTACGGTGGGAGGTCTATATAAGCAGAGCTCTCTGGCTAACTAGAGAACCCA
CTGCTTACTGGCTTATCGAAATTAATACGACTCACTATAGGGAGACCCAAGCTTGGTACCGAGCTCGGAT
CCACTAGTAACGGCCGCCAGTGTGCTGGAATTCGCCACCATGCACCACCACCACCACCACATGGTGAGCA
AGGGCGAGGAGCTGTTCACCGGGGTGGTGCCCATCCTGGTCGAGCTGGACGGCGACGTAAACGGCCACAA
GTTCAGCGTGTCCGGCGAGGGCGAGGGCGATGCCACCTACGGCAAGCTGACCCTGAAGTTCATCTGCACC
ACCGGCAAGCTGCCCGTGCCCTGGCCCACCCTCGTGACCACCTTCGGCTACGGCCTGATGTGCTTCGCCC
GCTACCCCGACCACATGAAGCAGCACGACTTCTTCAAGTCCGCCATGCCCGAAGGCTACGTCCAGGAGCG
CACCATCTTCTTCAAGGACGACGGCAACTACAAGACCCGCGCCGAGGTGAAGTTCGAGGGCGACACCCTG
GTGAACTGCATCGAGCTGAAGGGCATCGACTTCAAGGAGGACGGCAACATCCTGGGGCACAAGCTGGAGT
ACAACTACAACAGCCACAACGTCTATATCATGGCCGACAAGCAGAAGAACGGCATCAAGGTGAACTTCAA
GATCCGCCACAACATCGAGGACGGCAGCGTGCAGCTCGCCGACCACTACCAGCAGAACACCCCCATCGGC
GACGGCCCCGTGCTGCTGCCCGACAACCACTACCTGAGCTACCAGTCCGCCCTGAGCAAAGACCCCAACG
AGAAGCGCGATCACATGGTCCTGCTGGAGTTCGTGACCGCCGCCGGGATCACTCTCGGCATGGACGAGCT
GTACAAGGAAGAAGAGGAGAAGAAAAAGAAAGAGGAGGAGGAGAAGAAGAAAAAAGAAGAAGAGGAAAAA
AAAAAGAAAGAGGAGGAGGAGAAGAAAAAGAAAGAAGAGGAAGAGAAAATCCAGTCCCTGAAAGAGGAAA
TTAGTCAATTGGAGCAGAAAAATTCTCAGCTCAAAGAAGAGGAGGAGGAAAAGAAAAAGAAGGAGGAAGA
GGAAAAGAAGAAAAAGGAGGAAGAAGAGAAGAAGAAGAAGGAAGAGGAAGAGAAGAAAAAGAAAGAAGAA
GAGGAAGAGATTCAAAGTCTGGAAGAGGAGAACAGTCAACTGGAGCAGAAGATATCTCAGCTCAAGGAGT
AATCTAGAGGGCCCTATTCTATAGTGTCACCTAAATGCTAGAGCTCGCTGATCAGCCTCGACTGTGCCTT
CTAGTTGCCAGCCATCTGTTGTTTGCCCCTCCCCCGTGCCTTCCTTGACCCTGGAAGGTGCCACTCCCAC
TGTCCTTTCCTAATAAAATGAGGAAATTGCATCGCATTGTCTGAGTAGGTGTCATTCTATTCTGGGGGGT
GGGGTGGGGCAGGACAGCAAGGGGGAGGATTGGGAAGACAATAGCAGGCATGCTGGGGATGCGGTGGGCT
CTATGGCTTCTGAGGCGGAAAGAACCAGCTGGGGCTCTAGGGGGTATCCCC
[124 nt withheld, positions 2362-2485]
C
[91 nt withheld, positions 2487-2577]
A
[49 nt withheld, positions 2579-2627]
CCTTTGACGTTGGAGTCCACGTTCTTT
[37 nt withheld, positions 2655-2691]
ACCCTATCTCGGTCTATTCTTTTGATTTATAAGGGATTTTGCCGATTTCGGCCTATTGGTTAAAAAATGA
GCTGATTTAACAAAAATTTAACGCGAATTAATTCTGTGGAATGTGTGTCAGTTAGGGTGTGGAAAGTCCC
CAGGCTCCCCAGCAGGCAGAAGTATGCAAAGCATGCATCTCAATTAGTCAGCAACCAGGTGTGGAAAGTC
CCCAGGCTCCCCAGCAGGCAGAAGTATGCAAAGCATGCATCTCAATTAGTCAGCAACCATAGTCCCGCCC
CTAACTCCGCCCATCCCGCCCCTAACTCCGCCCAGTTCCGCCCATTCTCCGCCCCATGGCTGACTAATTT
TTTTTATTTATGCAGAGGCCGAGGCCGCCTCTGCCTCTGAGCTATTCCAGAAGTAGTGAGGAGGCTTTTT
TGGAGGCCTAGGCTTTTGCAAAAAGCTCCCGGGAGCTTGTATATCCATTTTCGGATCTGATCAAGAGACA
GGATGAGGATCGTTTCGCATGATTGAACAAGATGGATTGCACGCAGGTTCTCCGGCCGCTTGGGTGGAGA
GGCTATTCGGCTATGACTGGGCACAACAGACAATCGGCTGCTCTGATGCCGCCGTGTTCCGGCTGTCAGC
GCAGGGGCGCCCGGTTCTTTTTGTCAAGACCGACCTGTCCGGTGCCCTGAATGAACTGCAGGACGAGGCA
GCGCGGCTATCGTGGCTGGCCACGACGGGCGTTCCTTGCGCAGCTGTGCTCGACGTTGTCACTGAAGCGG
GAAGGGACTGGCTGCTATTGGGCGAAGTGCCGGGGCAGGATCTCCTGTCATCTCACCTTGCTCCTGCCGA
GAAAGTATCCATCATGGCTGATGCAATGCGGCGGCTGCATACGCTTGATCCGGCTACCTGCCCATTCGAC
CACCAAGCGAAACATCGCATCGAGCGAGCACGTACTCGGATGGAAGCCGGTCTTGTCGATCAGGATGATC
TGGACGAAGAGCATCAGGGGCTCGCGCCAGCCGAACTGTTCGCCAGGCTCAAGGCGCGCATGCCCGACGG
CGAGGATCTCGTCGTGACCCATGGCGATGCCTGCTTGCCGAATATCATGGTGGAAAATGGCCGCTTTTCT
GGATTCATCGACTGTGGCCGGCTGGGTGTGGCGGACCGCTATCAGGACATAGCGTTGGCTACCCGTGATA
TTGCTGAAGAGCTTGGCGGCGAATGGGCTGACCGCTTCCTCGTGCTTTACGGTATCGCCGCTCCCGATTC
GCAGCGCATCGCCTTCTATCGCCTTCTTGACGAGTTCTTCTGAGCGGGACTCTGGGGTTCGAAATGACCG
ACCAAGCGACGCCCAACCTGCCATCACGAGATTTCGATTCCACCGCCGCCTTCTATGAAAGGTTGGGCTT
CGGAATCGTTTTCCGGGACGCCGGCTGGATGATCCTCCAGCGCGGGGATCTCATGCTGGAGTTCTTCGCC
CACCCCAACTTGTTTATTGCAGCTTATAATGGTTACAAATAAAGCAATAGCATCACAAATTTCACAAATA
AAGCATTTTTTTCACTGCATTCTAGTTGTGGTTTGTCCAAACTCATCAATGTATCTTATCATGTCTGTAT
ACCGTCGACCTCTAGCTAGAGCTTGGCGTAATCATGGTCATAGCTGTTTCCTGTGTGAAATTGTTATCCG
CTCACAATTCCACACAACATACGAGCCGGAAGCATAAAGTGTAAAGCCTGGGGTGCCTAATGAGTGAGCT
AACTCACATTAATTGCGTTGCGCTCACTGCCCGCTTTCCAGTCGGGAAACCTGTCGTGCCAGCTGCATTA
ATGAATCGGCCAACGCGCGGGGAGAGGCGGTTTGCGTATTGGGCGCTCTTCCGCTTCCTCGCTCACTGAC
TCGCTGCGCTCGGTCGTTCGGCTGCGGCGAGCGGTATCAGCTCACTCAAAGGCGGTAATACGGTTATCCA
CAGAATCAGGGGATAACGCAGGAAAGAACATGTGAGCAAAAGGCCAGCAAAAGGCCAGGAACCGTAAAAA
GGCCGCGTTGCTGGCGTTTTTCCATAGGCTCCGCCCCCCTGACGAGCATCACAAAAATCGACGCTCAAGT
CAGAGGTGGCGAAACCCGACAGGACTATAAAGATACCAGGCGTTTCCCCCTGGAAGCTCCCTCGTGCGCT
CTCCTGTTCCGACCCTGCCGCTTACCGGATACCTGTCCGCCTTTCTCCCTTCGGGAAGCGTGGCGCTTTC
TCATAGCTCACGCTGTAGGTATCTCAGTTCGGTGTAGGTCGTTCGCTCCAAGCTGGGCTGTGTGCACGAA
CCCCCCGTTCAGCCCGACCGCTGCGCCTTATCCGGTAACTATCGTCTTGAGTCCAACCCGGTAAGACACG
ACTTATCGCCACTGGCAGCAGCCACTGGTAACAGGATTAGCAGAGCGAGGTATGTAGGCGGTGCTACAGA
GTTCTTGAAGTGGTGGCCTAACTACGGCTACACTAGAAGAACAGTATTTGGTATCTGCGCTCTGCTGAAG
CCAGTTACCTTCGGAAAAAGAGTTGGTAGCTCTTGATCCGGCAAACAAACCACCGCTGGTAGCGGTGGTT
TTTTTGTTTGCAAGCAGCAGATTACGCGCAGAAAAAAAGGATCTCAAGAAGATCCTTTGATCTTTTCTAC
GGGGTCTGACGCTCAGTGGAACGAAAACTCACGTTAAGGGATTTTGGTCATGAGATTATCAAAAAGGATC
TTCACCTAGATCCTTTTAAATTAAAAATGAAGTTTTAAATCAATCTAAAGTATATATGAGTAAACTTGGT
CTGACAGTTACCAATGCTTAATCAGTGAGGCACCTATCTCAGCGATCTGTCTATTTCGTTCATCCATAGT
TGCCTGACTCCCCGTCGTGTAGATAACTACGATACGGGAGGGCTTACCATCTGGCCCCAGTGCTGCAATG
ATACCGCGAGACCCACGCTCACCGGCTCCAGATTTATCAGCAATAAACCAGCCAGCCGGAAGGGCCGAGC
GCAGAAGTGGTCCTGCAACTTTATCCGCCTCCATCCAGTCTATTAATTGTTGCCGGGAAGCTAGAGTAAG
TAGTTCGCCAGTTAATAGTTTGCGCAACGTTGTTGCCATTGCTACAGGCATCGTGGTGTCACGCTCGTCG
TTTGGTATGGCTTCATTCAGCTCCGGTTCCCAACGATCAAGGCGAGTTACATGATCCCCCATGTTGTGCA
AAAAAGCGGTTAGCTCCTTCGGTCCTCCGATCGTTGTCAGAAGTAAGTTGGCCGCAGTGTTATCACTCAT
GGTTATGGCAGCACTGCATAATTCTCTTACTGTCATGCCATCCGTAAGATGCTTTTCTGTGACTGGTGAG
TACTCAACCAAGTCATTCTGAGAATAGTGTATGCGGCGACCGAGTTGCTCTTGCCCGGCGTCAATACGGG
ATAATACCGCGCCACATAGCAGAACTTTAAAAGTGCTCATCATTGGAAAACGTTCTTCGGGGCGAAAACT
CTCAAGGATCTTACCGCTGTTGAGATCCAGTTCGATGTAACCCACTCGTGCACCCAACTGATCTTCAGCA
TCTTTTACTTTCACCAGCGTTTCTGGGTGAGCAAAAACAGGAAGGCAAAATGCCGCAAAAAAGGGAATAA
GGGCGACACGGAAATGTTGAATACTCATACTCTTCCTTTTTCAATATTATTGAAGCATTTATCAGGGTTA
TTGTCTCATGAGCGGATACATATTTGAATGTATTTAGAAAAATAAACAAATAGGGGTTCCGCGCACATTT
CCCCGAAAAGTGCCACCTGACGTC
